>Addgene plasmid #71418 | pHBV-X/EnhI-Luc | depositor full sequence | sequence record 128516 | pHBV-X/EnhI-Luc sequence 5204 bps
GGTACCGAGCTCTTACGCGTGCTAGCCCGGGCTCGAGTAGAAAACTTCCTATTAACAGGCCTATTGATTG
GAAAGTATGTCAACGAATTGTGGGTCTTTTGGGTTTTGCTGCCCCTTTTACACAATGTGGTTATCCTGCG
TTGATGCCTTTGTATGCATGTATTCAATCTAAGCAGGCTTTCACTTTCTCGCCAACTTACAAGGCCTTTC
TGTGTAAACAATACCTGAACCTTTACCCCGTTGCCCGGCAACGGCCAGGTCTGTGCCAAGTGTTTGCTGA
CGCAACCCCCACTGGCTGGGGCTTGGTCATGGGCCATCAGCGCATGCGTGGAACCTTTTCGGCTCCTCTG
CCGATCCATACTGCGGAACTCCTAGCCGCTTGTTTTGCTCGCAGCAGGTCTGGAGCAAACATTATCGGGA
CTGATAACTCTGTTGTCCAAGCTTGGCATTCCGGTACTGTTGGTAAAGCCACCATGGAAGACGCCAAAAA
CATAAAGAAAGGCCCGGCGCCATTCTATCCGCTGGAAGATGGAACCGCTGGAGAGCAACTGCATAAGGCT
ATGAAGAGATACGCCCTGGTTCCTGGAACAATTGCTTTTACAGATGCACATATCGAGGTGGACATCACTT
ACGCTGAGTACTTCGAAATGTCCGTTCGGTTGGCAGAAGCTATGAAACGATATGGGCTGAATACAAATCA
CAGAATCGTCGTATGCAGTGAAAACTCTCTTCAATTCTTTATGCCGGTGTTGGGCGCGTTATTTATCGGA
GTTGCAGTTGCGCCCGCGAACGACATTTATAATGAACGTGAATTGCTCAACAGTATGGGCATTTCGCAGC
CTACCGTGGTGTTCGTTTCCAAAAAGGGGTTGCAAAAAATTTTGAACGTGCAAAAAAAGCTCCCAATCAT
CCAAAAAATTATTATCATGGATTCTAAAACGGATTACCAGGGATTTCAGTCGATGTACACGTTCGTCACA
TCTCATCTACCTCCCGGTTTTAATGAATACGATTTTGTGCCAGAGTCCTTCGATAGGGACAAGACAATTG
CACTGATCATGAACTCCTCTGGATCTACTGGTCTGCCTAAAGGTGTCGCTCTGCCTCATAGAACTGCCTG
CGTGAGATTCTCGCATGCCAGAGATCCTATTTTTGGCAATCAAATCATTCCGGATACTGCGATTTTAAGT
GTTGTTCCATTCCATCACGGTTTTGGAATGTTTACTACACTCGGATATTTGATATGTGGATTTCGAGTCG
TCTTAATGTATAGATTTGAAGAAGAGCTGTTTCTGAGGAGCCTTCAGGATTACAAGATTCAAAGTGCGCT
GCTGGTGCCAACCCTATTCTCCTTCTTCGCCAAAAGCACTCTGATTGACAAATACGATTTATCTAATTTA
CACGAAATTGCTTCTGGTGGCGCTCCCCTCTCTAAGGAAGTCGGGGAAGCGGTTGCCAAGAGGTTCCATC
TGCCAGGTATCAGGCAAGGATATGGGCTCACTGAGACTACATCAGCTATTCTGATTACACCCGAGGGGGA
TGATAAACCGGGCGCGGTCGGTAAAGTTGTTCCATTTTTTGAAGCGAAGGTTGTGGATCTGGATACCGGG
AAAACGCTGGGCGTTAATCAAAGAGGCGAACTGTGTGTGAGAGGTCCTATGATTATGTCCGGTTATGTAA
ACAATCCGGAAGCGACCAACGCCTTGATTGACAAGGATGGATGGCTACATTCTGGAGACATAGCTTACTG
GGACGAAGACGAACACTTCTTCATCGTTGACCGCCTGAAGTCTCTGATTAAGTACAAAGGCTATCAGGTG
GCTCCCGCTGAATTGGAATCCATCTTGCTCCAACACCCCAACATCTTCGACGCAGGTGTCGCAGGTCTTC
CCGACGATGACGCCGGTGAACTTCCCGCCGCCGTTGTTGTTTTGGAGCACGGAAAGACGATGACGGAAAA
AGAGATCGTGGATTACGTCGCCAGTCAAGTAACAACCGCGAAAAAGTTGCGCGGAGGAGTTGTGTTTGTG
GACGAAGTACCGAAAGGTCTTACCGGAAAACTCGACGCAAGAAAAATCAGAGAGATCCTCATAAAGGCCA
AGAAGGGCGGAAAGATCGCCGTGTAATTCTAGAGTCGGGGCGGCCGGCCGCTTCGAGCAGACATGATAAG
ATACATTGATGAGTTTGGACAAACCACAACTAGAATGCAGTGAAAAAAATGCTTTATTTGTGAAATTTGT
GATGCTATTGCTTTATTTGTAACCATTATAAGCTGCAATAAACAAGTTAACAACAACAATTGCATTCATT
TTATGTTTCAGGTTCAGGGGGAGGTGTGGGAGGTTTTTTAAAGCAAGTAAAACCTCTACAAATGTGGTAA
AATCGATAAGGATCCGTCGACCGATGCCCTTGAGAGCCTTCAACCCAGTCAGCTCCTTCCGGTGGGCGCG
GGGCATGACTATCGTCGCCGCACTTATGACTGTCTTCTTTATCATGCAACTCGTAGGACAGGTGCCGGCA
GCGCTCTTCCGCTTCCTCGCTCACTGACTCGCTGCGCTCGGTCGTTCGGCTGCGGCGAGCGGTATCAGCT
CACTCAAAGGCGGTAATACGGTTATCCACAGAATCAGGGGATAACGCAGGAAAGAACATGTGAGCAAAAG
GCCAGCAAAAGGCCAGGAACCGTAAAAAGGCCGCGTTGCTGGCGTTTTTCCATAGGCTCCGCCCCCCTGA
CGAGCATCACAAAAATCGACGCTCAAGTCAGAGGTGGCGAAACCCGACAGGACTATAAAGATACCAGGCG
TTTCCCCCTGGAAGCTCCCTCGTGCGCTCTCCTGTTCCGACCCTGCCGCTTACCGGATACCTGTCCGCCT
TTCTCCCTTCGGGAAGCGTGGCGCTTTCTCATAGCTCACGCTGTAGGTATCTCAGTTCGGTGTAGGTCGT
TCGCTCCAAGCTGGGCTGTGTGCACGAACCCCCCGTTCAGCCCGACCGCTGCGCCTTATCCGGTAACTAT
CGTCTTGAGTCCAACCCGGTAAGACACGACTTATCGCCACTGGCAGCAGCCACTGGTAACAGGATTAGCA
GAGCGAGGTATGTAGGCGGTGCTACAGAGTTCTTGAAGTGGTGGCCTAACTACGGCTACACTAGAAGAAC
AGTATTTGGTATCTGCGCTCTGCTGAAGCCAGTTACCTTCGGAAAAAGAGTTGGTAGCTCTTGATCCGGC
AAACAAACCACCGCTGGTAGCGGTGGTTTTTTTGTTTGCAAGCAGCAGATTACGCGCAGAAAAAAAGGAT
CTCAAGAAGATCCTTTGATCTTTTCTACGGGGTCTGACGCTCAGTGGAACGAAAACTCACGTTAAGGGAT
TTTGGTCATGAGATTATCAAAAAGGATCTTCACCTAGATCCTTTTAAATTAAAAATGAAGTTTTAAATCA
ATCTAAAGTATATATGAGTAAACTTGGTCTGACAGTTACCAATGCTTAATCAGTGAGGCACCTATCTCAG
CGATCTGTCTATTTCGTTCATCCATAGTTGCCTGACTCCCCGTCGTGTAGATAACTACGATACGGGAGGG
CTTACCATCTGGCCCCAGTGCTGCAATGATACCGCGAGACCCACGCTCACCGGCTCCAGATTTATCAGCA
ATAAACCAGCCAGCCGGAAGGGCCGAGCGCAGAAGTGGTCCTGCAACTTTATCCGCCTCCATCCAGTCTA
TTAATTGTTGCCGGGAAGCTAGAGTAAGTAGTTCGCCAGTTAATAGTTTGCGCAACGTTGTTGCCATTGC
TACAGGCATCGTGGTGTCACGCTCGTCGTTTGGTATGGCTTCATTCAGCTCCGGTTCCCAACGATCAAGG
CGAGTTACATGATCCCCCATGTTGTGCAAAAAAGCGGTTAGCTCCTTCGGTCCTCCGATCGTTGTCAGAA
GTAAGTTGGCCGCAGTGTTATCACTCATGGTTATGGCAGCACTGCATAATTCTCTTACTGTCATGCCATC
CGTAAGATGCTTTTCTGTGACTGGTGAGTACTCAACCAAGTCATTCTGAGAATAGTGTATGCGGCGACCG
AGTTGCTCTTGCCCGGCGTCAATACGGGATAATACCGCGCCACATAGCAGAACTTTAAAAGTGCTCATCA
TTGGAAAACGTTCTTCGGGGCGAAAACTCTCAAGGATCTTACCGCTGTTGAGATCCAGTTCGATGTAACC
CACTCGTGCACCCAACTGATCTTCAGCATCTTTTACTTTCACCAGCGTTTCTGGGTGAGCAAAAACAGGA
AGGCAAAATGCCGCAAAAAAGGGAATAAGGGCGACACGGAAATGTTGAATACTCATACTCTTCCTTTTTC
AATATTATTGAAGCATTTATCAGGGTTATTGTCTCATGAGCGGATACATATTTGAATGTATTTAGAAAAA
TAAACAAATAGGGGTTCCGCGCACATTTCCCCGAAAAGTGCCACCTG
[124 nt withheld, positions 4458-4581]
C
[91 nt withheld, positions 4583-4673]
A
[49 nt withheld, positions 4675-4723]
CCTTTGACGTTGGAGTCCACGTTCTTT
[37 nt withheld, positions 4751-4787]
ACCCTATCTCGGTCTATTCTTTTGATTTATAAGGGATTTTGCCGATTTCGGCCTATTGGTTAAAAAATGA
GCTGATTTAACAAAAATTTAACGCGAATTTTAACAAAATATTAACGCTTACAATTTGCCATTCGCCATTC
AGGCTGCGCAACTGTTGGGAAGGGCGATCGGTGCGGGCCTCTTCGCTATTACGCCAGCCCAAGCTACCAT
GATAAGTAAGTAATATTAAGGTACGGGAGGTACTTGGAGCGGCCGCAATAAAATATCTTTATTTTCATTA
CATCTGTGTGTTGGTTTTTTGTGTGAATCGATAGTACTAACATACGCTCTCCATCAAAACAAAACGAAAC
AAAACAAACTAGCAAAATAGGCTGTCCCCAGTGCAAGTGCAGGTGCCAGAACATTTCTCTATCGATA
Features (pLannotate 1.2.2; 12 found; start..end, strand, type, name):
    240..482     +  ncRNA          HBV PRE 1151-1410 (fragment): Accession: RF02816 - Hepatitis B virus post-transcriptional regulatory element 1151-1410
    474..2126    +  CDS            luciferase: firefly luciferase; luc+; enhanced luc+ version of the luciferase gene
   2167..2288    -  polyA_signal   SV40 poly(A) signal: SV40 polyadenylation signal
   2311..2379    -  CDS            large T antigen (fragment): large T antigen from SV40 (simian virus 40)
   2395..2527    +  CDS            TcR (fragment): tetracycline efflux protein; tet; confers resistance to tetracycline
   2707..3295    -  rep_origin     ori: high-copy-number ColE1/pMB1/pBR322/pUC origin of replication
   3466..4326    -  CDS            AmpR: β-lactamase; bla; confers resistance to ampicillin, carbenicillin, and related antibiotics
   4327..4431    -  promoter       AmpR promoter: bla
   4458..4886    +  rep_origin     f1 ori (sequence partly withheld): f1 bacteriophage origin of replication; arrow indicates direction of (+) strand synthesis
   4918..4985    -  CDS            lacZα (fragment): LacZα fragment of β-galactosidase; lacZ fragment
   5044..5092    +  polyA_signal   poly(A) signal: synthetic polyadenylation signal
   5106..5197    +  misc_feature   pause site: RNA polymerase II transcriptional pause signal from the human α2 globin gene
