[The description below was written by a language model from this plasmid's Addgene catalogue record and pLannotate feature annotations shown in this document.]
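Description:
pHBV-X/EnhI-Luc is a mammalian luciferase reporter plasmid built on the promoterless pGL3-Basic backbone. A hepatitis B virus regulatory fragment containing the X gene promoter and the overlapping enhancer I has been placed immediately upstream of the firefly luciferase (luc+) coding sequence. Because pGL3-Basic has no eukaryotic promoter or enhancer of its own, luciferase output in transfected cells depends on the transcriptional activity of the inserted HBV element.

The automated annotation does not label the promoter as such. It marks part of the region just upstream of luciferase as a fragment of the HBV post-transcriptional regulatory element, which is consistent with that element overlapping the enhancer I/X promoter region of the compact viral genome. The exact boundaries of the viral insert are not given in the record. The listed backbone size of about 3.1 kb also appears to exclude the luciferase gene, since the full sequence is about 5.2 kb.

Downstream of luciferase, an SV40 polyadenylation signal terminates the reporter transcript. Upstream of the insert, a synthetic poly(A) signal and an RNA polymerase II pause site from the human α2 globin gene limit read-through transcription from the backbone and so reduce background signal. The plasmid is propagated in E. coli through a high-copy ColE1/pUC-type origin with ampicillin selection (β-lactamase under its own promoter), and an f1 origin allows single-stranded DNA production. The short large T antigen, TcR and lacZα fragments are nonfunctional backbone remnants.

The construct is intended for transient transfection luciferase assays that measure HBV X promoter/enhancer I activity. The associated work used such assays to study host factors that restrict HBV replication at the transcriptional level.
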