Addgene plasmid #71418: pHBV-X/EnhI-Luc
Purpose: To see HBV X promoter(overlaped EnhanceI) activity for luciferase assay
Depositing lab: Wang-Shick Ryu. Depositing organization: Yonsei University. Publication: DDX3 DEAD-box RNA helicase is a host factor that restricts hepatitis B virus replication at the transcriptional level. Ko C, Lee S, Windisch MP, Ryu WS. J Virol. 2014 Dec;88(23):13689-98. doi: 10.1128/JVI.02035-14. Epub 2014 Sep 17. PubMed 25231298.
Backbone
  Vector backbone: pGL3-Basic
  Backbone manufacturer: Promega
  Backbone size w/o insert (bp): 3100
  Total vector size (bp): 5200
  Vector type: Mammalian Expression, Luciferase
Growth in bacteria
  Bacterial resistance: Ampicillin, 100 μg/mL
  Growth temperature: 37°C
  Growth strain: DH5alpha
  Copy number: Unknown
Gene/Insert
  Gene/Insert name: HBV X promoter and enhancer I driving Luciferase expression
  Species: hepatitis B virus
  Promoter: HBV X
  Cloning method: Unknown
  Sequencing primers: 5′ RVprimer3; 3′ LucNRev
Terms and licenses: Academic/Nonprofit Terms; Industry Terms: Not Available to Industry
How to cite: pHBV-X/EnhI-Luc was a gift from Wang-Shick Ryu (Addgene plasmid # 71418 ; http://n2t.net/addgene:71418 ; RRID:Addgene_71418)
