>Addgene plasmid #71418 | pHBV-X/EnhI-Luc | addgene partial sequence | sequence record 132584 | RVprimer3 5'-CTAGCAAAATAGGCTGTCCC-3'
TTTCTCTATCGATAGGTACCGAGCTCTTACGCGTGCTAGCCCGGGCTCGAGTAGAAAACTTCCTATTAAC
AGGCCTATTGATTGGAAAGTATGTCAACGAATTGTGGGTCTTTTGGGTTTTGCTGCCCCTTTTACACAAT
GTGGTTATCCTGCGTTGATGCCTTTGTATGCATGTATTCAATCTAAGCAGGCTTTCACTTTCTCGCCAAC
TTACAAGGCCTTTCTGTGTAAACAATACCTGAACCTTTACCCCGTTGCCCGGCAACGGCCAGGTCTGTGC
CAAGTGTTTGCTGACGCAACCCCCACTGGCTGGGGCTTGGTCATGGGCCATCAGCGCATGCGTGGAACCT
TTTCGGCTCCTCTGCCGATCCATACTGCGGAACTCCTAGCCGCTTGTTTTGCTCGCAGCAGGTCTGGAGC
AAACATTATCGGGACTGATAACTCTGTTGTCCAAGCTTGGCATTCCGGTACTGTTGGTAAAGCCACCATG
GAAGACGCCAAAAACATAAAGAAAGGCCCGGCGCCATTCTATCCGCTGGAAGATGGAACCGCTGGAGAGC
AACTGCATAAGGCTATGAAGAGATACGCCCTGGTTCCTGGAACAATTGCTTTTACAGATGCACATATCGA
GGTGGACATCACTTACGCTGAGTACTTCGAAATGTCCGTTCGGTTGGCAGAAGCTATGAAACGATATGGG
CTGAATACAAATCACAGAATCGTCGTATGCAGTGAAAACTCTCTTCAATTCTTTATGCCGGTGTTGGGCG
CGTTATTTATCGGAGTTGCAGTTGCGCCCGCGAACGACATTTATAATGAACGTGAATTGCTCAACAGTAT
GGGCATTTCGCAGCCTACCGTGGTGTTCGTTTCCAAAAAGGGGTTGCAAAAAATTTTGAACGTGCAAAAA
