>Addgene plasmid #71418 | pHBV-X/EnhI-Luc | addgene partial sequence | sequence record 132585 | LucNRev 5'-CCTTATGCAGTTGCTCTCC-3'
ATGGCGCCGGGCCTTTCTTTATGTTTTTGGCGTCTTCCATGGTGGCTTTACCAACAGTACCGGAATGCCA
AGCTTGGACAACAGAGTTATCAGTCCCGATAATGTTTGCTCCAGACCTGCTGCGAGCAAAACAAGCGGCT
AGGAGTTCCGCAGTATGGATCGGCAGAGGAGCCGAAAAGGTTCCACGCATGCGCTGATGGCCCATGACCA
AGCCCCAGCCAGTGGGGGTTGCGTCAGCAAACACTTGGCACAGACCTGGCCGTTGCCGGGCAACGGGGTA
AAGGTTCAGGTATTGTTTACACAGAAAGGCCTTGTAAGTTGGCGAGAAAGTGAAAGCCTGCTTAGATTGA
ATACATGCATACAAAGGCATCAACGCAGGATAACCACATTGTGTAAAAGGGGCAGCAAAACCCAAAAGAC
CCACAATTCGTTGACATACTTTCCAATCAATAGGCCTGTTAATAGGAAGTTTTCTACTCGAGCCCGGGCT
AGCACGCGTAAGAGCTCGGTACCTATCGATAGAGAAATGTTCTGGCACCTGCACTTGCACTGGGGACAGC
CTATTTTGCTAGTTTGTTTTGTTTCGTTTTGTTTTGATGGAGAGCGTATGTTAGTACTATCGATTCACAC
AAAAAACCAACACACAGATGTAATGAAAATAAAGATATTTTATTGCGGCCGCTCCAAGTACCTCCCGTAC
CTTAATATTACTTACTTATCATGGTAGCTTGGGCTGGCGTAATAGCGAAGAGGCCCGCACCGATCGCCCT
TCCCAACAGTTGCGCAGCCTGAATGGCGAATGGCAAATTGTAAGCGTTAATATTTTGTTAAAATTCGCGT
TAAATTTTT
